Addgene plasmid #190237: pET-Duet1-6xHis-TEV-LC3BGlydelta5C
Purpose: Plasmid for the expression and purification of 6xHis-TEV-LC3BGlydelta5C. Internal reference: SMC893.
Depositing lab: Sascha Martens. Depositing organization: University of Vienna. Publication: A PI3K-WIPI2 positive feedback loop allosterically activates LC3 lipidation in autophagy. Fracchiolla D, Chang C, Hurley JH, Martens S. J Cell Biol. 2020 Jul 6;219(7). pii: 151802. doi: 10.1083/jcb.201912098. PubMed 32437499.
Backbone
  Vector backbone: pET Duet1
  Backbone manufacturer: EMD Biosciences
  Backbone size w/o insert (bp): 5420
  Total vector size (bp): 5780
  Vector type: Bacterial Expression
Growth in bacteria
  Bacterial resistance: Ampicillin, 100 μg/mL
  Growth temperature: 37°C
  Growth strain: DH5alpha
  Copy number: Unknown
Gene/Insert
  Gene/Insert name: MAP1LC3B (alt names: LC3B; ATG8F)
  Species: H. sapiens (human)
  Insert size (bp): 360
  GenBank ID: NC_000016.10
  Entrez Gene: MAP1LC3B (a.k.a. ATG8F, LC3B, MAP1A/1BLC3, MAP1LC3B-a)
  Tag / fusion protein: 6xHis-TEV (N terminal on insert)
  Cloning method: Unknown
  Sequencing primers: 5′ ATGCGTCCGGCGTAGA; 3′ GATTATGCGGCCGTGTACAA
Terms and licenses: Academic/Nonprofit Terms; Industry Terms: Not Available to Industry
How to cite: pET-Duet1-6xHis-TEV-LC3BGlydelta5C was a gift from Sascha Martens (Addgene plasmid # 190237 ; http://n2t.net/addgene:190237 ; RRID:Addgene_190237)
