[The description below was written by a language model from this plasmid's Addgene catalogue record and pLannotate feature annotations shown in this document.]
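Description:
pET-Duet1-6xHis-TEV-LC3BGlydelta5C is a bacterial expression plasmid built on the pET Duet1 backbone, a dual-cassette T7 vector designed for protein production in E. coli. It is about 5.8 kb and is selected with ampicillin through the β-lactamase gene (AmpR) and its own promoter. Replication relies on a ColE1/pBR322-type origin accompanied by the bom region and the rop gene, which moderates copy number. An f1 origin is also present and allows single-stranded DNA production. The backbone carries lacI under its native promoter, supplying the repressor that acts on the lac operators downstream of each T7 promoter. Short tetracycline-resistance fragments annotated near lacI are backbone remnants, not functional markers.

The payload sits in the first expression cassette: a T7 promoter and lac operator, followed by the phage T7 gene 10 ribosome binding site, drive a 360 bp human MAP1LC3B (LC3B) coding sequence. According to the catalogue entry, it is fused at its N terminus to a 6xHis tag and a TEV protease cleavage site. The feature table annotates the TEV site directly upstream of LC3B but does not separately call the His tag. The construct name suggests a version lacking the five C-terminal residues so that the protein ends at the glycine used for lipid conjugation, although the record does not spell this out. The second T7/lac cassette appears empty, retaining only the vector's S-tag sequence and the T7 terminator. Expression requires a host supplying T7 RNA polymerase and is inducible with IPTG. The stated purpose is expression and purification of the tagged LC3B, with the His tag enabling affinity capture and TEV cleavage enabling tag removal. The associated publication concerns LC3 lipidation in autophagy.
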