Features (pLannotate 1.2.2; 22 found; start..end, strand, type, name):
      3..27      +  protein_bind   lac operator: The lac repressor binds to the lac operator to inhibit transcription in E. coli. This inhibition can be relieved by adding lactose or isopropyl-β-D-thiogalactopyranoside (IPTG). lac repressor encoded by lacI
     42..64      +  RBS            RBS: efficient ribosome binding site from bacteriophage T7 gene 10 (Olins and Rangwala, 1989)
    113..132     +  CDS            TEV site (fragment): tobacco etch virus (TEV) protease recognition and cleavage site
    134..493     +  CDS            LC3B: human LC3 protein; MAP1LC3B; Atg8 family member found on autophagosomes
    574..592     +  promoter       T7 promoter: promoter for bacteriophage T7 RNA polymerase
    593..617     +  protein_bind   lac operator: The lac repressor binds to the lac operator to inhibit transcription in E. coli. This inhibition can be relieved by adding lactose or isopropyl-β-D-thiogalactopyranoside (IPTG). lac repressor encoded by lacI
    726..767     +  CDS            S-Tag (fragment): affinity and epitope tag derived from pancreatic ribonuclease A
    797..814     +  CDS            SET1 (fragment): solubility-enhancement tag derived from T7 phage gene 10B
    822..869     +  terminator     T7 terminator: transcription terminator for bacteriophage T7 RNA polymerase
    906..1361    +  rep_origin     f1 ori (sequence partly withheld): f1 bacteriophage origin of replication; arrow indicates direction of (+) strand synthesis
   1476..2336    -  CDS            AmpR: β-lactamase; bla; confers resistance to ampicillin, carbenicillin, and related antibiotics
   2337..2429    -  promoter       AmpR promoter: bla
   2510..3098    +  rep_origin     ori: high-copy-number ColE1/pMB1/pBR322/pUC origin of replication
   3284..3423    -  misc_feature   bom: basis of mobility region from pBR322
   3525..3716    -  CDS            rop: Rop protein, which maintains plasmids at low copy number; rop
   3733..4113    +  CDS            YPB1_ECOLX: Protein predicted: Swiss-Prot protein existence level 4. From Escherichia coli.
   4175..4239    -  CDS            TcR (fragment): tetracycline efflux protein; tet; confers resistance to tetracycline
   4254..4275    -  protein_bind   CAP binding site: CAP binding activates transcription in the presence of cAMP. E. coli catabolite activator protein
   4288..5370    -  CDS            lacI: lac repressor; lacI; The lac repressor binds to the lac operator to inhibit transcription in E. coli. This inhibition can be relieved by adding lactose or isopropyl-β-D-thiogalactopyranoside (IPTG).
   5371..5448    -  promoter       lacI promoter: lacI
   5456..5735    -  CDS            TcR (fragment): tetracycline efflux protein; tet; confers resistance to tetracycline
   5761..2       +  promoter       T7 promoter (across the origin): promoter for bacteriophage T7 RNA polymerase
>Addgene plasmid #190237 | pET-Duet1-6xHis-TEV-LC3BGlydelta5C | addgene full sequence | sequence record 373594 | Addgene NGS Result
GGGGAATTGTGAGCGGATAACAATTCCCCTCTAGAAATAATTTTGTTTAACTTTAAGAAGGAGATATACC
ATGGGCAGCAGCCATCACCATCATCACCACAGCCAGGATCCGGAAAACCTGTATTTTCAGGGAATGCCGT
CGGAGAAGACCTTCAAGCAGCGCCGCACCTTCGAACAAAGAGTAGAAGATGTCCGACTTATTCGAGAGCA
GCATCCAACCAAAATCCCGGTGATAATAGAACGATACAAGGGTGAGAAGCAGCTTCCTGTTCTGGATAAA
ACAAAGTTCCTTGTACCTGACCATGTCAACATGAGTGAGCTCATCAAGATAATTAGAAGGCGCTTACAGC
TCAATGCTAATCAGGCCTTCTTCCTGTTGGTGAACGGACACAGCATGGTCAGCGTCTCCACACCAATCTC
AGAGGTGTATGAGAGTGAGAAAGATGAAGATGGATTCCTGTACATGGTCTATGCCTCCCAGGAGACGTTC
GGGTGAGTCGACAAGCTTGCGGCCGCATAATGCTTAAGTCGAACAGAAAGTAATCGTATTGTACACGGCC
GCATAATCGAAATTAATACGACTCACTATAGGGGAATTGTGAGCGGATAACAATTCCCCATCTTAGTATA
TTAGTTAAGTATAAGAAGGAGATATACATATGGCAGATCTCAATTGGATATCGGCCGGCCACGCGATCGC
TGACGTCGGTACCCTCGAGTCTGGTAAAGAAACCGCTGCTGCGAAATTTGAACGCCAGCACATGGACTCG
TCTACTAGCGCAGCTTAATTAACCTAGGCTGCTGCCACCGCTGAGCAATAACTAGCATAACCCCTTGGGG
CCTCTAAACGGGTCTTGAGGGGTTTTTTGCTGAAAGGAGGAACTATATCCGGATTGGCGAATGGG
[124 nt withheld, positions 906-1029]
C
[91 nt withheld, positions 1031-1121]
A
[49 nt withheld, positions 1123-1171]
CCTTTGACGTTGGAGTCCACGTTCTTT
[37 nt withheld, positions 1199-1235]
ACCCTATCTCGGTCTATTCTTTTGATTTATAAGGGATTTTGCCGATTTCGGCCTATTGGTTAAAAAATGA
GCTGATTTAACAAAAATTTAACGCGAATTTTAACAAAATATTAACGTTTACAATTTCTGGCGGCACGATG
GCATGAGATTATCAAAAAGGATCTTCACCTAGATCCTTTTAAATTAAAAATGAAGTTTTAAATCAATCTA
AAGTATATATGAGTAAACTTGGTCTGACAGTTACCAATGCTTAATCAGTGAGGCACCTATCTCAGCGATC
TGTCTATTTCGTTCATCCATAGTTGCCTGACTCCCCGTCGTGTAGATAACTACGATACGGGAGGGCTTAC
CATCTGGCCCCAGTGCTGCAATGATACCGCGAGACCCACGCTCACCGGCTCCAGATTTATCAGCAATAAA
CCAGCCAGCCGGAAGGGCCGAGCGCAGAAGTGGTCCTGCAACTTTATCCGCCTCCATCCAGTCTATTAAT
TGTTGCCGGGAAGCTAGAGTAAGTAGTTCGCCAGTTAATAGTTTGCGCAACGTTGTTGCCATTGCTACAG
GCATCGTGGTGTCACGCTCGTCGTTTGGTATGGCTTCATTCAGCTCCGGTTCCCAACGATCAAGGCGAGT
TACATGATCCCCCATGTTGTGCAAAAAAGCGGTTAGCTCCTTCGGTCCTCCGATCGTTGTCAGAAGTAAG
TTGGCCGCAGTGTTATCACTCATGGTTATGGCAGCACTGCATAATTCTCTTACTGTCATGCCATCCGTAA
GATGCTTTTCTGTGACTGGTGAGTACTCAACCAAGTCATTCTGAGAATAGTGTATGCGGCGACCGAGTTG
CTCTTGCCCGGCGTCAATACGGGATAATACCGCGCCACATAGCAGAACTTTAAAAGTGCTCATCATTGGA
AAACGTTCTTCGGGGCGAAAACTCTCAAGGATCTTACCGCTGTTGAGATCCAGTTCGATGTAACCCACTC
GTGCACCCAACTGATCTTCAGCATCTTTTACTTTCACCAGCGTTTCTGGGTGAGCAAAAACAGGAAGGCA
AAATGCCGCAAAAAAGGGAATAAGGGCGACACGGAAATGTTGAATACTCATACTCTTCCTTTTTCAATCA
TGATTGAAGCATTTATCAGGGTTATTGTCTCATGAGCGGATACATATTTGAATGTATTTAGAAAAATAAA
CAAATAGGTCATGACCAAAATCCCTTAACGTGAGTTTTCGTTCCACTGAGCGTCAGACCCCGTAGAAAAG
ATCAAAGGATCTTCTTGAGATCCTTTTTTTCTGCGCGTAATCTGCTGCTTGCAAACAAAAAAACCACCGC
TACCAGCGGTGGTTTGTTTGCCGGATCAAGAGCTACCAACTCTTTTTCCGAAGGTAACTGGCTTCAGCAG
AGCGCAGATACCAAATACTGTCCTTCTAGTGTAGCCGTAGTTAGGCCACCACTTCAAGAACTCTGTAGCA
CCGCCTACATACCTCGCTCTGCTAATCCTGTTACCAGTGGCTGCTGCCAGTGGCGATAAGTCGTGTCTTA
CCGGGTTGGACTCAAGACGATAGTTACCGGATAAGGCGCAGCGGTCGGGCTGAACGGGGGGTTCGTGCAC
ACAGCCCAGCTTGGAGCGAACGACCTACACCGAACTGAGATACCTACAGCGTGAGCTATGAGAAAGCGCC
ACGCTTCCCGAAGGGAGAAAGGCGGACAGGTATCCGGTAAGCGGCAGGGTCGGAACAGGAGAGCGCACGA
GGGAGCTTCCAGGGGGAAACGCCTGGTATCTTTATAGTCCTGTCGGGTTTCGCCACCTCTGACTTGAGCG
TCGATTTTTGTGATGCTCGTCAGGGGGGCGGAGCCTATGGAAAAACGCCAGCAACGCGGCCTTTTTACGG
TTCCTGGCCTTTTGCTGGCCTTTTGCTCACATGTTCTTTCCTGCGTTATCCCCTGATTCTGTGGATAACC
GTATTACCGCCTTTGAGTGAGCTGATACCGCTCGCCGCAGCCGAACGACCGAGCGCAGCGAGTCAGTGAG
CGAGGAAGCGGAAGAGCGCCTGATGCGGTATTTTCTCCTTACGCATCTGTGCGGTATTTCACACCGCAAT
GGTGCACTCTCAGTACAATCTGCTCTGATGCCGCATAGTTAAGCCAGTATACACTCCGCTATCGCTACGT
GACTGGGTCATGGCTGCGCCCCGACACCCGCCAACACCCGCTGACGCGCCCTGACGGGCTTGTCTGCTCC
CGGCATCCGCTTACAGACAAGCTGTGACCGTCTCCGGGAGCTGCATGTGTCAGAGGTTTTCACCGTCATC
ACCGAAACGCGCGAGGCAGCTGCGGTAAAGCTCATCAGCGTGGTCGTGAAGCGATTCACAGATGTCTGCC
TGTTCATCCGCGTCCAGCTCGTTGAGTTTCTCCAGAAGCGTTAATGTCTGGCTTCTGATAAAGCGGGCCA
TGTTAAGGGCGGTTTTTTCCTGTTTGGTCACTGATGCCTCCGTGTAAGGGGGATTTCTGTTCATGGGGGT
AATGATACCGATGAAACGAGAGAGGATGCTCACGATACGGGTTACTGATGATGAACATGCCCGGTTACTG
GAACGTTGTGAGGGTAAACAACTGGCGGTATGGATGCGGCGGGACCAGAGAAAAATCACTCAGGGTCAAT
GCCAGCGCTTCGTTAATACAGATGTAGGTGTTCCACAGGGTAGCCAGCAGCATCCTGCGATGCAGATCCG
GAACATAATGGTGCAGGGCGCTGACTTCCGCGTTTCCAGACTTTACGAAACACGGAAACCGAAGACCATT
CATGTTGTTGCTCAGGTCGCAGACGTTTTGCAGCAGCAGTCGCTTCACGTTCGCTCGCGTATCGGTGATT
CATTCTGCTAACCAGTAAGGCAACCCCGCCAGCCTAGCCGGGTCCTCAACGACAGGAGCACGATCATGCT
AGTCATGCCCCGCGCCCACCGGAAGGAGCTGACTGGGTTGAAGGCTCTCAAGGGCATCGGTCGAGATCCC
GGTGCCTAATGAGTGAGCTAACTTACATTAATTGCGTTGCGCTCACTGCCCGCTTTCCAGTCGGGAAACC
TGTCGTGCCAGCTGCATTAATGAATCGGCCAACGCGCGGGGAGAGGCGGTTTGCGTATTGGGCGCCAGGG
TGGTTTTTCTTTTCACCAGTGAGACGGGCAACAGCTGATTGCCCTTCACCGCCTGGCCCTGAGAGAGTTG
CAGCAAGCGGTCCACGCTGGTTTGCCCCAGCAGGCGAAAATCCTGTTTGATGGTGGTTAACGGCGGGATA
TAACATGAGCTGTCTTCGGTATCGTCGTATCCCACTACCGAGATGTCCGCACCAACGCGCAGCCCGGACT
CGGTAATGGCGCGCATTGCGCCCAGCGCCATCTGATCGTTGGCAACCAGCATCGCAGTGGGAACGATGCC
CTCATTCAGCATTTGCATGGTTTGTTGAAAACCGGACATGGCACTCCAGTCGCCTTCCCGTTCCGCTATC
GGCTGAATTTGATTGCGAGTGAGATATTTATGCCAGCCAGCCAGACGCAGACGCGCCGAGACAGAACTTA
ATGGGCCCGCTAACAGCGCGATTTGCTGGTGACCCAATGCGACCAGATGCTCCACGCCCAGTCGCGTACC
GTCTTCATGGGAGAAAATAATACTGTTGATGGGTGTCTGGTCAGAGACATCAAGAAATAACGCCGGAACA
TTAGTGCAGGCAGCTTCCACAGCAATGGCATCCTGGTCATCCAGCGGATAGTTAATGATCAGCCCACTGA
CGCGTTGCGCGAGAAGATTGTGCACCGCCGCTTTACAGGCTTCGACGCCGCTTCGTTCTACCATCGACAC
CACCACGCTGGCACCCAGTTGATCGGCGCGAGATTTAATCGCCGCGACAATTTGCGACGGCGCGTGCAGG
GCCAGACTGGAGGTGGCAACGCCAATCAGCAACGACTGTTTGCCCGCCAGTTGTTGTGCCACGCGGTTGG
GAATGTAATTCAGCTCCGCCATCGCCGCTTCCACTTTTTCCCGCGTTTTCGCAGAAACGTGGCTGGCCTG
GTTCACCACGCGGGAAACGGTCTGATAAGAGACACCGGCATACTCTGCGACATCGTATAACGTTACTGGT
TTCACATTCACCACCCTGAATTGACTCTCTTCCGGGCGCTATCATGCCATACCGCGAAAGGTTTTGCGCC
ATTCGATGGTGTCCGGGATCTCGACGCTCTCCCTTATGCGACTCCTGCATTAGGAAGCAGCCCAGTAGTA
GGTTGAGGCCGTTGAGCACCGCCGCCGCAAGGAATGGTGCATGCAAGGAGATGGCGCCCAACAGTCCCCC
GGCCACGGGGCCTGCCACCATACCCACGCCGAAACAAGCGCTCATGAGCCCGAAGTGGCGAGCCCGATCT
TCCCCATCGGTGATGTCGGCGATATAGGCGCCAGCAACCGCACCTGTGGCGCCGGTGATGCCGGCCACGA
TGCGTCCGGCGTAGAGGATCGAGATCGATCTCGATCCCGCGAAATTAATACGACTCACTATA
